>Addgene plasmid #121935 | pLVXT-mTcf3 | addgene full sequence | sequence record 235946 | Addgene NGS Result
TGGAGAAGGATCCGCGGCCGCGCCGGCTCTAGATCGCGAACGCGTGCCACCATGCCCCAGCTCGGTGGTG
GCCGCGGTGGCGGCGCCGGCGGGGGAGGCGGTGGCTCCGGAGCCGGGGCAACCAGTGGAGGGGACGACCT
CGGAGCGAACGACGAGCTGATCCCCTTCCAGGACGAGGGGGGCGAAGAGCAAGAGCCGAGCAGCGACAGC
GCTTCGGCGCAGAGGGATCTGGATGAGGTCAAGTCGTCCCTGGTCAACGAATCGGAGAATCAGAGCAGTA
GCTCGGACTCCGAGGCGGAGAGGCGCCCGCAGCCCGCCCGGGACGCTTTCCAGAAGCCGCGCGACTATTT
CGCCGAAGTGAGAAGGCCCCAGGATGGCGCTTTTTTTAAGGGACCTGCGTATCCTGGGTACCCCTTCCTG
ATGATTCCAGACCTGAGCAGCCCGTACCTCTCCAACGGACCCCTGTCTCCTGGTGGAGCGCGCACCTACC
TACAGATGAAATGGCCCCTCCTCGATGTCCCCTCCAGTGCTACAGTCAAGGACACAAGGTCGCCATCTCC
AGCACACTTGTCCAACAAAGTTCCTGTTGTTCAGCACCCTCATCACATGCACCCGCTGACACCTCTCATC
ACCTACAGCAACGACCACTTCTCCCCTGCGTCCCCTCCCACGCATCTGTCCCCAGAGATCGACCCAAAGA
CAGGAATCCCCCGGCCCCCTCATCCATCTGAGCTGTCACCGTATTACCCACTGTCTCCAGGAGCTGTCGG
ACAAATCCCCCATCCCCTCGGCTGGCTCGTCCCACAGCAAGGGCAGCCCATGTACTCTCTCCCTCCGGGT
GGTTTCCGGCATCCTTACCCTGCCCTCGCCATGAACGCTTCAATGTCCAGCCTGGTCTCAAGCCGGTTCC
CACACATGGTGGCTCCTGCCCATCCTGGTCTGCCCACCTCAGGAATCCCCCACCCTGCCATCGTCTCCCC
CATTGTGAAGCAGGAGCCAGCAGCCCCCAGCCTGAGCCCTGCAGTGAGTGCGAAATCCCCAGTTACGGTG
AAGAAGGAAGAGGAGAAGAAACCTCACGTGAAAAAGCCCCTGAATGCCTTCATGTTGTATATGAAGGAGA
TGAGGGCCAAGGTGGTGGCCGAGTGTACCCTGAAGGAAAGTGCAGCCATTAACCAAATCCTGGGAAGAAA
GTGGCACAACCTGTCAAGAGAAGAACAGGCCAAATACTATGAGCTTGCCCGGAAAGAACGGCAGCTTCAC
GCGCAGCTCTACCCAACCTGGTCAGCCCGGGACAACTATGGGAAGAAGAAGAAGAGGAAGAGAGAAAAGC
AGCTGTCACAGACACAGTCTCAGCAGCAAATCCAAGAGGCAGAGGGTGCTCTGGCCTCTAAGAGCAAGAA
GCCATGCATTCAGTACCTGCCCCCTGAGAAGCCTTGTGATAGCCCTGCGTCTTCCCATGGCAGCACGCTG
GACTCCCCTGCGACGCCCTCCGCAGCCTTGGCCTCACCAGCTGCCCCTGCGGCTACCCACTCCGAGCAAG
CGCAGCCCCTGTCGCTCACCACCAAACCGGAGGCCCGGGCCCAGCTGGCTCTCCACTCCGCTGCCTTCCT
GTCGGCTAAGGCGGCCGCCAGCAACTCCAGCCAGATGGGCAGCCAGCCCCCACTCCTATCCAGGCCCTTG
CCCTTGGGCTCTATGCCCGCCGCTCTGCTGACCTCTCCCCCTACTTTCCCAGCTACGCTCCATGCCCACC
AGGCCCTCCCCGTGCTACAGGCCCAGCCTCTTTCCTTGGTCACCAAGTCTGCCCACTAAGAATTCTACCG
GGTAGGGGAGGCGCTTTTCCCAAGGCAGTCTGGAGCATGCGCTTTAGCAGCCCCGCTGGGCACTTGGCGC
TACACAAGTGGCCTCTGGCCTCGCACACATTCCACATCCACCGGTAGGCGCCAACCGGCTCCGTTCTTTG
GTGGCCCCTTCGCGCCACCTTCTACTCCTCCCCTAGTCAGGAAGTTCCCCCCCGCCCCGCAGCTCGCGTC
GTGCAGGACGTGACAAATGGAAGTAGCACGTCTCACTAGTCTCGTGCAGATGGACAGCACCGCTGAGCAA
TGGAAGCGGGTAGGCCTTTGGGGCAGCGGCCAATAGCAGCTTTGCTCCTTCGCTTTCTGGGCTCAGAGGC
TGGGAAGGGGTGGGTCCGGGGGCGGGCTCAGGGGCGGGCTCAGGGGCGGGGCGGGCGCCCGAAGGTCCTC
CGGAGGCCCGGCATTCTGCACGCTTCAAAAGCGCACGTCTGCCGCGCTGTTCTCCTCTTCCTCATCTCCG
GGCCTTTCGACCTGCAGCCCAAGCTTACCATGACCGAGTACAAGCCCACGGTGCGCCTCGCCACCCGCGA
CGACGTCCCCAGGGCCGTACGCACCCTCGCCGCCGCGTTCGCCGACTACCCCGCCACGCGCCACACCGTC
GATCCGGACCGCCACATCGAGCGGGTCACCGAGCTGCAAGAACTCTTCCTCACGCGCGTCGGGCTCGACA
TCGGCAAGGTGTGGGTCGCGGACGACGGCGCCGCGGTGGCGGTCTGGACCACGCCGGAGAGCGTCGAAGC
GGGGGCGGTGTTCGCCGAGATCGGCCCGCGCATGGCCGAGTTGAGCGGTTCCCGGCTGGCCGCGCAGCAA
CAGATGGAAGGCCTCCTGGCGCCGCACCGGCCCAAGGAGCCCGCGTGGTTCCTGGCCACCGTCGGCGTCT
CGCCCGACCACCAGGGCAAGGGTCTGGGCAGCGCCGTCGTGCTCCCCGGAGTGGAGGCGGCCGAGCGCGC
CGGGGTGCCCGCCTTCCTGGAGACCTCCGCGCCCCGCAACCTCCCCTTCTACGAGCGGCTCGGCTTCACC
GTCACCGCCGACGTCGAGGTGCCCGAAGGACCGCGCACCTGGTGCATGACCCGCAAGCCCGGTGCCTGAC
GGGCGCGTCTGGAACAATCAACCTCTGGATTACAAAATTTGTGAAAGATTGACTGGTATTCTTAACTATG
TTGCTCCTTTTACGCTATGTGGATACGCTGCTTTAATGCCTTTGTATCATGCTATTGCTTCCCGTATGGC
TTTCATTTTCTCCTCCTTGTATAAATCCTGGTTGCTGTCTCTTTATGAGGAGTTGTGGCCCGTTGTCAGG
CAACGTGGCGTGGTGTGCACTGTGTTTGCTGACGCAACCCCCACTGGTTGGGGCATTGCCACCACCTGTC
AGCTCCTTTCCGGGACTTTCGCTTTCCCCCTCCCTATTGCCACGGCGGAACTCATCGCCGCCTGCCTTGC
CCGCTGCTGGACAGGGGCTCGGCTGTTGGGCACTGACAATTCCGTGGTGTTGTCGGGGAAGCTGACGTCC
TTTCCATGGCTGCTCGCCTGTGTTGCCACCTGGATTCTGCGCGGGACGTCCTTCTGCTACGTCCCTTCGG
CCCTCAATCCAGCGGACCTTCCTTCCCGCGGCCTGCTGCCGGCTCTGCGGCCTCTTCCGCGTCTTCGCCT
TCGCCCTCAGACGAGTCGGATCTCCCTTTGGGCCGCCTCCCCGCCTGGAATTAATTCTGCAGTCGAGACC
TAGAAAAACATGGAGCAATCACAAGTAGCAATACAGCAGCTACCAATGCTGATTGTGCCTGGCTAGAAGC
ACAAGAGGAGGAGGAGGTGGGTTTTCCAGTCACACCTCAGGTACCTTTAAGACCAATGACTTACAAGGCA
GCTGTAGATCTTAGCCACTTTTTAAAAGAAAAGAGGGGACTGGAAGGGCTAATTCACTCCCAACGAAGAC
AAGATATCCTTGATCTGTGGATCTACCACACACAAGGCTACTTCCCTGATTAGCAGAACTACACACCAGG
GCCAGGGGTCAGATATCCACTGACCTTTGGATGGTGCTACAAGCTAGTACCAGTTGAGCCAGATAAGGTA
GAAGAGGCCAATAAAGGAGAGAACACCAGCTTGTTACACCCTGTGAGCCTGCATGGGATGGATGACCCGG
AGAGAGAAGTGTTAGAGTGGAGGTTTGACAGCCGCCTAGCATTTCATCACGTGGCCCGAGAGCTGCATCC
GGAGTACTTCAAGAACTGCTGATATCGAGCTTGCTACAAGGGACTTTCCGCTGGGGACTTTCCAGGGAGG
CGTGGCCTGGGCGGGACTGGGGAGTGGCGAGCCCTCAGATCCTGCATATAAGCAGCTGCTTTTTGCCTGT
ACTGGGTCTCTCTGGTTAGACCAGATCTGAGCCTGGGAGCTCTCTGGCTAACTAGGGAACCCACTGCTTA
AGCCTCAATAAAGCTTGCCTTGAGTGCTTCAAGTAGTGTGTGCCCGTCTGTTGTGTGACTCTGGTAACTA
GAGATCCCTCAGACCCTTTTAGTCAGTGTGGAAAATCTCTAGCAGTAGTAGTTCATGTCATCTTATTATT
CAGTATTTATAACTTGCAAAGAAATGAATATCAGAGAGTGAGAGGCCTTGACATTGCTAGCGTTTACCGT
CGACCTCTAGCTAGAGCTTGGCGTAATCATGGTCATAGCTGTTTCCTGTGTGAAATTGTTATCCGCTCAC
AATTCCACACAACATACGAGCCGGAAGCATAAAGTGTAAAGCCTGGGGTGCCTAATGAGTGAGCTAACTC
ACATTAATTGCGTTGCGCTCACTGCCCGCTTTCCAGTCGGGAAACCTGTCGTGCCAGCTGCATTAATGAA
TCGGCCAACGCGCGGGGAGAGGCGGTTTGCGTATTGGGCGCTCTTCCGCTTCCTCGCTCACTGACTCGCT
GCGCTCGGTCGTTCGGCTGCGGCGAGCGGTATCAGCTCACTCAAAGGCGGTAATACGGTTATCCACAGAA
TCAGGGGATAACGCAGGAAAGAACATGTGAGCAAAAGGCCAGCAAAAGGCCAGGAACCGTAAAAAGGCCG
CGTTGCTGGCGTTTTTCCATAGGCTCCGCCCCCCTGACGAGCATCACAAAAATCGACGCTCAAGTCAGAG
GTGGCGAAACCCGACAGGACTATAAAGATACCAGGCGTTTCCCCCTGGAAGCTCCCTCGTGCGCTCTCCT
GTTCCGACCCTGCCGCTTACCGGATACCTGTCCGCCTTTCTCCCTTCGGGAAGCGTGGCGCTTTCTCATA
GCTCACGCTGTAGGTATCTCAGTTCGGTGTAGGTCGTTCGCTCCAAGCTGGGCTGTGTGCACGAACCCCC
CGTTCAGCCCGACCGCTGCGCCTTATCCGGTAACTATCGTCTTGAGTCCAACCCGGTAAGACACGACTTA
TCGCCACTGGCAGCAGCCACTGGTAACAGGATTAGCAGAGCGAGGTATGTAGGCGGTGCTACAGAGTTCT
TGAAGTGGTGGCCTAACTACGGCTACACTAGAAGAACAGTATTTGGTATCTGCGCTCTGCTGAAGCCAGT
TACCTTCGGAAAAAGAGTTGGTAGCTCTTGATCCGGCAAACAAACCACCGCTGGTAGCGGTGGTTTTTTT
GTTTGCAAGCAGCAGATTACGCGCAGAAAAAAAGGATCTCAAGAAGATCCTTTGATCTTTTCTACGGGGT
CTGACGCTCAGTGGAACGAAAACTCACGTTAAGGGATTTTGGTCATGAGATTATCAAAAAGGATCTTCAC
CTAGATCCTTTTAAATTAAAAATGAAGTTTTAAATCAATCTAAAGTATATATGAGTAAACTTGGTCTGAC
AGTTACCAATGCTTAATCAGTGAGGCACCTATCTCAGCGATCTGTCTATTTCGTTCATCCATAGTTGCCT
GACTCCCCGTCGTGTAGATAACTACGATACGGGAGGGCTTACCATCTGGCCCCAGTGCTGCAATGATACC
GCGAGACCCACGCTCACCGGCTCCAGATTTATCAGCAATAAACCAGCCAGCCGGAAGGGCCGAGCGCAGA
AGTGGTCCTGCAACTTTATCCGCCTCCATCCAGTCTATTAATTGTTGCCGGGAAGCTAGAGTAAGTAGTT
CGCCAGTTAATAGTTTGCGCAACGTTGTTGCCATTGCTACAGGCATCGTGGTGTCACGCTCGTCGTTTGG
TATGGCTTCATTCAGCTCCGGTTCCCAACGATCAAGGCGAGTTACATGATCCCCCATGTTGTGCAAAAAA
GCGGTTAGCTCCTTCGGTCCTCCGATCGTTGTCAGAAGTAAGTTGGCCGCAGTGTTATCACTCATGGTTA
TGGCAGCACTGCATAATTCTCTTACTGTCATGCCATCCGTAAGATGCTTTTCTGTGACTGGTGAGTACTC
AACCAAGTCATTCTGAGAATAGTGTATGCGGCGACCGAGTTGCTCTTGCCCGGCGTCAATACGGGATAAT
ACCGCGCCACATAGCAGAACTTTAAAAGTGCTCATCATTGGAAAACGTTCTTCGGGGCGAAAACTCTCAA
GGATCTTACCGCTGTTGAGATCCAGTTCGATGTAACCCACTCGTGCACCCAACTGATCTTCAGCATCTTT
TACTTTCACCAGCGTTTCTGGGTGAGCAAAAACAGGAAGGCAAAATGCCGCAAAAAAGGGAATAAGGGCG
ACACGGAAATGTTGAATACTCATACTCTTCCTTTTTCAATATTATTGAAGCATTTATCAGGGTTATTGTC
TCATGAGCGGATACATATTTGAATGTATTTAGAAAAATAAACAAATAGGGGTTCCGCGCACATTTCCCCG
AAAAGTGCCACCTGACGTCGACGGATCGGGAGATCAACTTGTTTATTGCAGCTTATAATGGTTACAAATA
AAGCAATAGCATCACAAATTTCACAAATAAAGCATTTTTTTCACTGCATTCTAGTTGTGGTTTGTCCAAA
CTCATCAATGTATCTTATCATGTCTGGATCAACTGGATAACTCAAGCTAACCAAAATCATCCCAAACTTC
CCACCCCATACCCTATTACCACTGCCAATTACCTGTGGTTTCATTTACTCTAAACCTGTGATTCCTCTGA
ATTATTTTCATTTTAAAGAAATTGTATTTGTTAAATATGTACTACAAACTTAGTAGTTGGAAGGGCTAAT
TCACTCCCAAAGAAGACAAGATATCCTTGATCTGTGGATCTACCACACACAAGGCTACTTCCCTGATTAG
CAGAACTACACACCAGGGCCAGGGGTCAGATATCCACTGACCTTTGGATGGTGCTACAAGCTAGTACCAG
TTGAGCCAGATAAGGTAGAAGAGGCCAATAAAGGAGAGAACACCAGCTTGTTACACCCTGTGAGCCTGCA
TGGGATGGATGACCCGGAGAGAGAAGTGTTAGAGTGGAGGTTTGACAGCCGCCTAGCATTTCATCACGTG
GCCCGAGAGCTGCATCCGGAGTACTTCAAGAACTGCTGATATCGAGCTTGCTACAAGGGACTTTCCGCTG
GGGACTTTCCAGGGAGGCGTGGCCTGGGCGGGACTGGGGAGTGGCGAGCCCTCAGATCCTGCATATAAGC
AGCTGCTTTTTGCCTGTACTGGGTCTCTCTGGTTAGACCAGATCTGAGCCTGGGAGCTCTCTGGCTAACT
AGGGAACCCACTGCTTAAGCCTCAATAAAGCTTGCCTTGAGTGCTTCAAGTAGTGTGTGCCCGTCTGTTG
TGTGACTCTGGTAACTAGAGATCCCTCAGACCCTTTTAGTCAGTGTGGAAAATCTCTAGCAGTGGCGCCC
GAACAGGGACTTGAAAGCGAAAGGGAAACCAGAGGAGCTCTCTCGACGCAGGACTCGGCTTGCTGAAGCG
CGCACGGCAAGAGGCGAGGGGCGGCGACTGGTGAGTACGCCAAAAATTTTGACTAGCGGAGGCTAGAAGG
AGAGAGATGGGTGCGAGAGCGTCAGTATTAAGCGGGGGAGAATTAGATCGCGATGGGAAAAAATTCGGTT
AAGGCCAGGGGGAAAGAAAAAATATAAATTAAAACATATAGTATGGGCAAGCAGGGAGCTAGAACGATTC
GCAGTTAATCCTGGCCTGTTAGAAACATCAGAAGGCTGTAGACAAATACTGGGACAGCTACAACCATCCC
TTCAGACAGGATCAGAAGAACTTAGATCATTATATAATACAGTAGCAACCCTCTATTGTGTGCATCAAAG
GATAGAGATAAAAGACACCAAGGAAGCTTTAGACAAGATAGAGGAAGAGCAAAACAAAAGTAAGACCACC
GCACAGCAAGCGGCCGGCCGCTGATCTTCAGACCTGGAGGAGGAGATATGAGGGACAATTGGAGAAGTGA
ATTATATAAATATAAAGTAGTAAAAATTGAACCATTAGGAGTAGCACCCACCAAGGCAAAGAGAAGAGTG
GTGCAGAGAGAAAAAAGAGCAGTGGGAATAGGAGCTTTGTTCCTTGGGTTCTTGGGAGCAGCAGGAAGCA
CTATGGGCGCAGCGTCAATGACGCTGACGGTACAGGCCAGACAATTATTGTCTGGTATAGTGCAGCAGCA
GAACAATTTGCTGAGGGCTATTGAGGCGCAACAGCATCTGTTGCAACTCACAGTCTGGGGCATCAAGCAG
CTCCAGGCAAGAATCCTGGCTGTGGAAAGATACCTAAAGGATCAACAGCTCCTGGGGATTTGGGGTTGCT
CTGGAAAACTCATTTGCACCACTGCTGTGCCTTGGAATGCTAGTTGGAGTAATAAATCTCTGGAACAGAT
TTGGAATCACACGACCTGGATGGAGTGGGACAGAGAAATTAACAATTACACAAGCTTAATACACTCCTTA
ATTGAAGAATCGCAAAACCAGCAAGAAAAGAATGAACAAGAATTATTGGAATTAGATAAATGGGCAAGTT
TGTGGAATTGGTTTAACATAACAAATTGGCTGTGGTATATAAAATTATTCATAATGATAGTAGGAGGCTT
GGTAGGTTTAAGAATAGTTTTTGCTGTACTTTCTATAGTGAATAGAGTTAGGCAGGGATATTCACCATTA
TCGTTTCAGACCCACCTCCCAACCCCGAGGGGACCCGACAGGCCCGAAGGAATAGAAGAAGAAGGTGGAG
AGAGAGACAGAGACAGATCCATTCGATTAGTGAACGGATCTCGACGGTATCGCCTTTAAAAGAAAAGGGG
GGATTGGGGGGTACAGTGCAGGGGAAAGAATAGTAGACATAATAGCAACAGACATACAAACTAAAGAATT
ACAAAAACAAATTACAAAAATTCAAAATTTTCGGGTTTATTACAGGGACAGCAGAGATCCAGTTTATCGA
TGAGGCCCTTTCGTCTTCACTCGAGTTTACTCCCTATCAGTGATAGAGAACGTATGTCGAGTTTACTCCC
TATCAGTGATAGAGAACGATGTCGAGTTTACTCCCTATCAGTGATAGAGAACGTATGTCGAGTTTACTCC
CTATCAGTGATAGAGAACGTATGTCGAGTTTACTCCCTATCAGTGATAGAGAACGTATGTCGAGTTTATC
CCTATCAGTGATAGAGAACGTATGTCGAGTTTACTCCCTATCAGTGATAGAGAACGTATGTCGAGGTAGG
CGTGTACGGTGGGAGGCCTATATAAGCAGAGCTCGTTTAGTGAACCGTCAGATCGCC
Features (pLannotate 1.2.2; 22 found; start..end, strand, type, name):
     52..1806    +  CDS            Tcf7l1: TF7L1_MOUSE - Also known as Tcf3. Experimental evidence at protein level: Swiss-Prot protein existence level 1. Participates in the Wnt signaling pathway. Binds to DNA and acts as a repressor in the absence of CTNNB1, and as an activator in its presence. Necessary for the terminal differentiation of epidermal cells, the formation of keratohyalin granules and the development of the barrier function of the epidermis. From Mus musculus (Mouse).
   1820..2319    +  promoter       PGK promoter: mouse phosphoglycerate kinase 1 promoter
   2340..2939    +  CDS            PuroR: puromycin N-acetyltransferase; pac from Streptomyces alboniger; confers resistance to puromycin
   2956..3544    +  misc_feature   WPRE: woodchuck hepatitis virus posttranscriptional regulatory element
   3561..4079    +  CDS            nef (fragment): NEF_HV1BR - Experimental evidence at protein level: Swiss-Prot protein existence level 1. Extracellular Nef protein targets CD4(+) T-lymphocytes for apoptosis by interacting with CXCR4 surface receptors (PubMed:14990729). From Human immunodeficiency virus type 1 group M subtype B (isolate BRU/LAI) (HIV-1).
   4127..4384    +  LTR            5' LTR (truncated): truncated 5' long terminal repeat (LTR) from HIV-1
   4536..4552    -  protein_bind   lac operator: The lac repressor binds to the lac operator to inhibit transcription in E. coli. This inhibition can be relieved by adding lactose or isopropyl-β-D-thiogalactopyranoside (IPTG). lac repressor encoded by lacI
   4560..4590    -  promoter       lac promoter: promoter for the E. coli lac operon
   4605..4626    -  protein_bind   CAP binding site: CAP binding activates transcription in the presence of cAMP. E. coli catabolite activator protein
   4639..4731    -  CDS            lacI (fragment): lac repressor; lacI; The lac repressor binds to the lac operator to inhibit transcription in E. coli. This inhibition can be relieved by adding lactose or isopropyl-β-D-thiogalactopyranoside (IPTG).
   4914..5502    -  rep_origin     ori: high-copy-number ColE1/pMB1/pBR322/pUC origin of replication
   5673..6533    -  CDS            AmpR: β-lactamase; bla; confers resistance to ampicillin, carbenicillin, and related antibiotics
   6534..6638    -  promoter       AmpR promoter: bla
   6686..6820    +  polyA_signal   SV40 poly(A) signal: SV40 polyadenylation signal
   6987..7316    +  CDS            nef (fragment): NEF_HV1BR - Experimental evidence at protein level: Swiss-Prot protein existence level 1. Extracellular Nef protein targets CD4(+) T-lymphocytes for apoptosis by interacting with CXCR4 surface receptors (PubMed:14990729). From Human immunodeficiency virus type 1 group M subtype B (isolate BRU/LAI) (HIV-1).
   7364..7621    +  LTR            5' LTR (truncated): truncated 5' long terminal repeat (LTR) from HIV-1
   7668..7793    +  misc_feature   HIV-1 Ψ: packaging signal of human immunodeficiency virus type 1
   7777..8115    +  CDS            HIV-1 gag (fragment): gag protein from human immunodeficiency virus 1; gag
   8290..8523    +  misc_feature   RRE: The Rev response element (RRE) of HIV-1 allows for Rev-dependent mRNA export from the nucleus to the cytoplasm.
   8900..9000    +  CDS            Rev (fragment): human immunodeficiency virus 1 (HIV-1) Rev protein; rev; enhances nuclear export of unspliced and incompletely spliced viral mRNAs
   9015..9130    +  misc_feature   cPPT/CTS: central polypurine tract and central termination sequence of HIV-1 (lacking the first T)
   9193..9507    +  promoter       tight TRE promoter: Tet-responsive promoter PTight, consisting of seven tet operator sequences followed by the minimal CMV promoter
