[The description below was written by a language model from this plasmid's Addgene catalogue record and pLannotate feature annotations shown in this document.]
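Description:
pLVXT-mTcf3 is an HIV-1-based lentiviral expression plasmid built on Clontech's pLVX-Tight-Puro backbone, designed for doxycycline-inducible expression of mouse Tcf3 in mammalian cells. It is 9,507 bp in total and is propagated in E. coli through a high-copy ColE1/pUC-type origin with ampicillin resistance (β-lactamase). The lentiviral portion carries two HIV-1 LTR sequences (with adjacent nef-derived sequence), the Ψ packaging signal with a gag fragment, the Rev response element for Rev-dependent export of the genomic RNA, and the cPPT/CTS element, which aids nuclear import and transduction. A WPRE lies downstream of the expression cassettes to enhance transcript stability and expression.

The payload is driven by the tight TRE promoter (PTight), made of seven tet operators fused to a minimal CMV promoter. This promoter is essentially silent on its own and requires a tetracycline-controlled transactivator, which is not encoded on this plasmid and must be supplied separately. The plasmid map is circular, so the promoter annotated at the end of the sequence reads directly into the open reading frame at the start. There is a naming ambiguity in the record. The catalogue entry links the insert to the Entrez gene Tcf3 (E2A/E12/E47, a bHLH factor), but the sequence annotation identifies the coding region as Tcf7l1, the TCF/LEF-family Wnt pathway factor historically also called Tcf3. Tcf7l1 also fits the associated study of Wnt and Nodal inputs in embryonic stem cell differentiation. Downstream, a mouse PGK promoter drives puromycin N-acetyltransferase, allowing constitutive selection of transduced cells. The construct is suited to making stable cell lines with inducible expression of this factor.
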