Addgene plasmid #121935: pLVXT-mTcf3
Purpose: doxycycline-inducible mouse Tcf3
Depositing lab: Joan Massague. Publication: The p53 Family Coordinates Wnt and Nodal Inputs in Mesendodermal Differentiation of Embryonic Stem Cells. Wang Q, Zou Y, Nowotschin S, Kim SY, Li QV, Soh CL, Su J, Zhang C, Shu W, Xi Q, Huangfu D, Hadjantonakis AK, Massague J. Cell Stem Cell. 2017 Jan 5;20(1):70-86. doi: 10.1016/j.stem.2016.10.002. Epub 2016 Nov 23. PubMed 27889317.
Backbone
  Vector backbone: plvx-Tight-puro
  Backbone manufacturer: Clontech
  Backbone size w/o insert (bp): 7791
  Total vector size (bp): 9507
  Selectable markers: Puromycin
Growth in bacteria
  Bacterial resistance: Ampicillin, 100 μg/mL
  Growth temperature: 37°C
  Growth strain: NEB Stable
  Copy number: Unknown
Gene/Insert
  Gene/Insert name: Transcription Factor 3
  Species: M. musculus (mouse)
  Entrez Gene: Tcf3 (a.k.a. A1, ALF2, E12, E12/E47, E2A, E47, KA1, ME2, Pan1, Pan2, TCF-3, Tcfe2a, VDIR, bHLHb21)
Terms and licenses: Academic/Nonprofit Terms; Industry Terms: Not Available to Industry
How to cite: pLVXT-mTcf3 was a gift from Joan Massague (Addgene plasmid # 121935 ; http://n2t.net/addgene:121935 ; RRID:Addgene_121935)
